>Addgene plasmid #202995 | Salsa-BC154-P2E10 | addgene full sequence | sequence record 421353 | Addgene NGS Result
AGCGCCCAATACGCAAACCGCCTCTCCCCGCGCGTTGGCCGATTCATTAATGCAGTCGAGGGATCTCCAT
AAGAGAAGAGGGACAGCTATGACTGGGAGTAGTCAGGAGAGGAGGAAAAATCTGGCTAGTAAAACATGTA
AGGAAAATTTTAGGGATGTTAAAGAAAAAAATAACACAAAACAAAATATAAAAAAAATCTAACCTCAAGT
CAAGGCTTTTCTATGGAATAAGGAATGGACAGCAGGGGGCTGTTTCATATACTGATGACCTCTTTATAGC
CAACCTTTGTTCATGGCAGCCAGCATATGGGCATATGTTGCCAAACTCTAAACCAAATACTCATTCTGAT
GTTTTAAATGATTTGCCCTCCCATATGTCCTTCCGAGTGAGAGACACAAAAAATTCCAACACACTATTGC
AATGAAAATAAATTTCCTTTATTAGCCAGAAGTCAGATGCTCAAGGGGCTTCATGATGTCCCCATAATTT
TTGGCAGAGGGAAAAAGATCGATCTCAGTGGTATTTGTGAGCCAGGGCATTGGCCACACCAGCCACCACC
TTCTGATAGGCAGCCTGCACCTGAGGAGTGAATTCTTTGCCAAAATGATGAGACAGCACAACAACCAGCA
CGTTGCCCAGGAGCTGTAGGAAAGAGAAGAAGGCATGAACATGGTTAGCAGAGGGGCCCGGTTTGGACTC
AGAGTATTTTATCCTCATCTCAAACAGTGTATATCATTGTAACCATAAAGAGAAAGGCAGGATGATGACC
AGGGTGTAGTTGTTTCTACCAATAAGAATATTTCCACGCCAGCCAGAATTTATATGCAGAAATATTCTAC
CTTATCATTTAATTATAACAATTGTTCTCTAAAACTGTGCTGAAGTACAATATAATATACCCTGATTGCC
TTGAAAAAAAAGTGATTAGAGAAAGTACTTACAATCTGACAAATAAACAAAAGTGAATTTAAAAATTCGT
TACAAATGCAAGCTAAAGTTTAACGAAAAAGTTACAGAAAATGAAAAGAAAATAAGAGGAGACAATGGTT
GTCAACAGAGTAGAAAGTGAAAGAAACAAAATTATCATGAGGGTCCATGGTGATACAAGGGACATCTTCC
CATTCTAAACAACACCCTGAAAACTTTGCCCCCTCCATATAACATGAATTTTACAATAGCGAAAAAGAAA
GAACAATCAAGGGTCCCCAAACTCACCCTGAAGTTCTCAGCTCTAGAGATATCGTCGAGGCCGCGCTAGC
GTTTAAACTGTCGACCTTAATTAAGAGATCTGCTCGAGGCGCGTCAGCTGACTAGAGGATCCCCGGGTAC
CGAGCTCGAATTCGGGGCCGCGGAGGCTGGATCGGTCCCGGTGTCTTCTATGGAGGTCAAAACAGCGTGG
ATGGCGTCTCCAGGCGATCTGACGGTTCACTAAACGAGCTCTGCTTATATAGGCCTCCCACCGTACACGC
CTACCTCGACCCGGGTACCGAGCTCGACTTTCACTTTTCTCTATCACTGATAGGGAGTGGTAAACTCGAC
TTTCACTTTTCTCTATCACTGATAGGGAGTGGTAAACTCGACTTTCACTTTTCTCTATCACTGATAGGGA
GTGGTAAACTCGACTTTCACTTTTCTCTATCACTGATAGGGAGTGGTAAACTCGACTTTCACTTTTCTCT
ATCACTGATAGGGAGTGGTAAACTCGACCTATATAAGCAGAGCTCGTTTAGTGAACCGTCAGATCGCCTG
GAGACGCCATCCACGCTGTTTTGACCTCCATAGAAGACACCGGGACCGATCCAGCCTCCGCGGCCCCGAA
TTCCTGCAGCGGCCGCTCTAGAACTAGTGGATCCCCGCGGATGGTGAGCAAGGGCGAGGAGCTGTTCACC
GGGGTGGTGCCCATCCTGGTCGAGCTGGACGGCGACGTAAACGGCCACAAGTTCAGCGTGTCCGGCGAGG
GCGAGGGCGATGCCACCTACGGCAAGCTGACCCTGAAGTTCATCTGCACCACCGGCAAGCTGCCCGTGCC
CTGGCCCACCCTCGTGACCACCCTGACCTACGGCGTGCAGTGCTTCAGCCGCTACCCCGACCACATGAAG
CAGCACGACTTCTTCAAGTCCGCCATGCCCGAAGGCTACGTCCAGGAGCGCACCATCTTCTTCAAGGACG
ACGGCAACTACAAGACCCGCGCCGAGGTGAAGTTCGAGGGCGACACCCTGGTGAACCGCATCGAGCTGAA
GGGCATCGACTTCAAGGAGGACGGCAACATCCTGGGGCACAAGCTGGAGTACAACTACAACAGCCACAAC
GTCTATATCATGGCCGACAAGCAGAAGAACGGCATCAAGGTGAACTTCAAGATCCGCCACAACATCGAGG
ACGGCAGCGTGCAGCTCGCCGACCACTACCAGCAGAACACCCCCATCGGCGACGGCCCCGTGCTGCTGCC
CGACAACCACTACCTGAGCACCCAGTCCGCCCTGAGCAAAGACCCCAACGAGAAGCGCGATCACATGGTC
CTGCTGGAGTTCGTGACCGCCGCCGGGATCACTCTCGGCATGGACGAGCTGTACAAGTAAGTTGGCTGGT
GAATTCGATATCAAGCTTGTCGACCTAGTTCTAGAGGATCCAGACATGATAAGATACATTGATGAGTTTG
GACAAACCACAACTAGAATGCAGTGAAAAAAATGCTTTATTTGTGAAATTTGTGATGCTATTGCTTTATT
TGTAACCATTATAAGCTGCAATAAACAAGTTAACAACAACAATTGCATTCATTTTATGTTTCAGGTTCAG
GGGGAGGTGTGGGAGGTTTTTTAAAGCAAGTAAAACCTCTACAAATGTGGTATGGCTGATTATGATCCTG
CAAGCCTCGTCGTCCTGGCCGGACCACGCTATCTGTGCAAGGTCCCCGGCCCCGGACGCGCGCTCCATGA
GCAGAGCGCCCGCCGCCGAGGCGAAGACTCGGGCGGCGCCCTGCCCGTCCCACCAGGTCAACAGGCGGTA
ACCGGCCTCTTCATCGGGAATGCGCGCGACCTTCAGCATCGCCGGCATGTCCCCCTGGCGGACGGGAAGT
ATCCAGCTCGACCAAGCTGGCCGCGTCGAGTGAAGACGAAAGGGCCTCGTGATACGCCTATTTTTATAGG
TTAATGTCATGATAATAATGGTTTCTTAGACGTCAGGTGGCACTTTTCGGGGAAATGTGCGCGGAACCCC
TATTTGTTTATTTTTCTAAATACATTCAAATATGTATCCGCTCATGAGACAATAACCCTGATAAATGCTT
CAATAATATTGAAAAAGGAAGAGTATGAGTATTCAACATTTCCGTGTCGCCCTTATTCCCTTTTTTGCGG
CATTTTGCCTTCCTGTTTTTGCTCACCCAGAAACGCTGGTGAAAGTAAAAGATGCTGAAGATCAGTTGGG
TGCACGAGTGGGTTACATCGAACTGGATCTCAACAGCGGTAAGATCCTTGAGAGTTTTCGCCCCGAAGAA
CGTTTTCCAATGATGAGCACTTTTAAAGTTCTGCTATGTGGCGCGGTATTATCCCGTGTTGACGCCGGGC
AAGAGCAACTCGGTCGCCGCATACACTATTCTCAGAATGACTTGGTTGAGTACTCACCAGTCACAGAAAA
GCATCTTACGGATGGCATGACAGTAAGAGAATTATGCAGTGCTGCCATAACCATGAGTGATAACACTGCG
GCCAACTTACTTCTGACAACGATCGGAGGACCGAAGGAGCTAACCGCTTTTTTGCACAACATGGGGGATC
ATGTAACTCGCCTTGATCGTTGGGAACCGGAGCTGAATGAAGCCATACCAAACGACGAGCGTGACACCAC
GATGCCTGTAGCAATGGCAACAACGTTGCGCAAACTATTAACTGGCGAACTACTTACTCTAGCTTCCCGG
CAACAATTAATAGACTGGATGGAGGCGGATAAAGTTGCAGGACCACTTCTGCGCTCGGCCCTTCCGGCTG
GCTGGTTTATTGCTGATAAATCTGGAGCCGGTGAGCGTGGGTCTCGCGGTATCATTGCAGCACTGGGGCC
AGATGGTAAGCCCTCCCGTATCGTAGTTATCTACACGACGGGGAGTCAGGCAACTATGGATGAACGAAAT
AGACAGATCGCTGAGATAGGTGCCTCACTGATTAAGCATTGGTAACTGTCAGACCAAGTTTACTCATATA
TACTTTAGATTGATTTAAAACTTCATTTTTAATTTAAAAGGATCTAGGTGAAGATCCTTTTTGATAATCT
CATGACCAAAATCCCTTAACGTGAGTTTTCGTTCCACTGAGCGTCAGACCCCGTAGAAAAGATCAAAGGA
TCTTCTTGAGATCCTTTTTTTCTGCGCGTAATCTGCTGCTTGCAAACAAAAAAACCACCGCTACCAGCGG
TGGTTTGTTTGCCGGATCAAGAGCTACCAACTCTTTTTCCGAAGGTAACTGGCTTCAGCAGAGCGCAGAT
ACCAAATACTGTTCTTCTAGTGTAGCCGTAGTTAGGCCACCACTTCAAGAACTCTGTAGCACCGCCTACA
TACCTCGCTCTGCTAATCCTGTTACCAGTGGCTGCTGCCAGTGGCGATAAGTCGTGTCTTACCGGGTTGG
ACTCAAGACGATAGTTACCGGATAAGGCGCAGCGGTCGGGCTGAACGGGGGGTTCGTGCACACAGCCCAG
CTTGGAGCGAACGACCTACACCGAACTGAGATACCTACAGCGTGAGCTATGAGAAAGCGCCACGCTTCCC
GAAGGGAGAAAGGCGGACAGGTATCCGGTAAGCGGCAGGGTCGGAACAGGAGAGCGCACGAGGGAGCTTC
CAGGGGGAAACGCCTGGTATCTTTATAGTCCTGTCGGGTTTCGCCACCTCTGACTTGAGCGTCGATTTTT
GTGATGCTCGTCAGGGGGGCGGAGCCTATGGAAAAACGCCAGCAACGCGGCCTTTTTACGGTTCCTGGCC
TTTTGCTGGCCTTTTGCTCACATGTTCTTTCCTGCGTTATCCCCTGATTCTGTGGATAACCGTATTACCG
CCTTTGAGTGAGCTGATACCGCTCGCCGCAGCCGAACGACCGAGCGCAGCGAGTCAGTGAGCGAGGAAGC
GGAAG
Features (pLannotate 1.2.2; 17 found; start..end, strand, type, name):
      2..55      +  CDS            lacI (fragment): lac repressor; lacI; The lac repressor binds to the lac operator to inhibit transcription in E. coli. This inhibition can be relieved by adding lactose or isopropyl-β-D-thiogalactopyranoside (IPTG).
    388..443     -  polyA_signal   β-globin poly(A) signal: rabbit β-globin polyadenylation signal (Gil and Proudfoot, 1987)
    518..640     -  CDS            HBB: HBB_COLGU - Experimental evidence at transcript level: Swiss-Prot protein existence level 2. Involved in oxygen transport from the lung to the various peripheral tissues. From Colobus guereza (Mantled guereza) (Eastern black-and-white colobus monkey).
    644..1216    -  intron         β-globin intron: intron from rabbit β-globin gene
   1312..1343    -  misc_feature   MCS (fragment): pUC18/19 multiple cloning site
   1437..1475    -  promoter       minimal CMV promoter: human cytomegalovirus (CMV) immediate early promoter
   1493..1708    -  protein_bind   tetracycline response element (fragment): contains seven copies of the tetracycline operator tetO tetracycline repressor TetR
   1708..1753    +  promoter       TRE3GV promoter (fragment): 3rd-generation Tet-responsive promoter that can be activated by binding of Tet-On® 3G, optimized for retroviral and lentiviral vectors
   1829..1856    +  misc_feature   MCS (fragment): pBluescript multiple cloning site
   1861..2580    +  CDS            EGFP: the original enhanced GFP (Yang et al., 1996) mammalian codon-optimized
   2591..2613    +  misc_feature   MCS (fragment): pBluescript multiple cloning site
   2627..2761    -  polyA_signal   SV40 poly(A) signal: SV40 polyadenylation signal
   2784..2867    -  CDS            large T antigen (fragment): large T antigen from SV40 (simian virus 40)
   2861..3091    -  CDS            str (fragment): STR_KLEPN - Protein inferred from homology: Swiss-Prot protein existence level 3. The aminoglycoside phosphotransferases achieve inactivation of their antibiotic substrates by phosphorylation. From Klebsiella pneumoniae.
   3210..3314    +  promoter       AmpR promoter: bla
   3315..4175    +  CDS            AmpR: β-lactamase; bla; confers resistance to ampicillin, carbenicillin, and related antibiotics
   4346..4934    +  rep_origin     ori: high-copy-number ColE1/pMB1/pBR322/pUC origin of replication
