[The description below was written by a language model from this plasmid's Addgene catalogue record and pLannotate feature annotations shown in this document.]
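Description:
Salsa-BC154-P2E10 is a mammalian expression reporter plasmid built on the pCER206 backbone, one member of a set of barcoded reporters for the PRESTO-Salsa multiplexed GPCR bioactivity screening platform. The sequenced record is 5,115 nt. It is propagated in E. coli as a high-copy plasmid through a ColE1/pUC-type origin and selected with ampicillin via the bla (AmpR) gene and its native promoter. No mammalian selection marker is annotated; the short matches to lacI, SV40 large T antigen and an aminoglycoside phosphotransferase are only fragments, most likely backbone remnants rather than functional genes.

The payload is a synthetic insert of about 730 bp, EGFP/BC154, under a Tet Response Element promoter. The feature table shows a central block of tetO repeats flanked on one side by a TRE3G-type promoter fragment reading forward into mammalian codon-optimized EGFP, and on the other side by a minimal CMV promoter pointing the opposite way toward an MCS fragment, a rabbit β-globin intron, β-globin coding remnant and β-globin poly(A) signal. This looks like a bidirectional Tet-responsive arrangement, though no coding sequence is annotated on the reverse arm. The BC154 barcode is not annotated separately; given the BsrGI and HindIII cloning sites and the insert name, it presumably lies just downstream of EGFP, ahead of the SV40 poly(A) region, so that it would be carried in the reporter transcript.

A tetracycline-controlled transactivator binding the TRE would drive transcription of the barcoded EGFP message. Fluorescence and barcode abundance could therefore both serve as readouts, and distinct barcodes would allow many reporters to be pooled. The record does not state which receptor, if any, is paired with barcode 154.
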