Addgene plasmid #202995: Salsa-BC154-P2E10
Purpose: Expression of barcoded reporter plasmid for PRESTO-Salsa; EGFP/BC154
Depositing lab: Noah Palm. Depositing organization: Yale University. Publication: Highly multiplexed bioactivity screening reveals human and microbiota metabolome-GPCRome interactions. Chen H, Rosen CE, Gonzalez-Hernandez JA, Song D, Potempa J, Ring AM, Palm NW. Cell. 2023 Jul 6;186(14):3095-3110.e19. doi: 10.1016/j.cell.2023.05.024. Epub 2023 Jun 14. PubMed 37321219.
Backbone
  Vector backbone: pCER206
  Vector type: Mammalian Expression
Growth in bacteria
  Bacterial resistance: Ampicillin, 100 μg/mL
  Growth temperature: 37°C
  Growth strain: DH5alpha
  Copy number: High Copy
Gene/Insert
  Gene/Insert name: EGFP/BC154
  Species: Synthetic
  Insert size (bp): 730
  Promoter: Tet Response Element (TRE)
  Cloning method: Restriction Enzyme; 5′ cloning site BsrGI (not destroyed); 3′ cloning site HindIII (not destroyed)
  Sequencing primers: 5′ Custom primer (GAAGCGCGATCACATGG)
Terms and licenses: Academic/Nonprofit Terms; Industry Terms: Not Available to Industry
How to cite: Salsa-BC154-P2E10 was a gift from Noah Palm (Addgene plasmid # 202995 ; http://n2t.net/addgene:202995 ; RRID:Addgene_202995)
