>Addgene plasmid #202995 | Salsa-BC154-P2E10 | depositor partial sequence | sequence record 393868 | BC154
GTTGGCTGGT
